>Addgene plasmid #24398 | pcDNA4-Vps34-Flag | addgene full sequence | sequence record 172731 | Addgene NGS Result
GACGGATCGGGAGATCTCCCGATCCCCTATGGTGCACTCTCAGTACAATCTGCTCTGATGCCGCATAGTT
AAGCCAGTATCTGCTCCCTGCTTGTGTGTTGGAGGTCGCTGAGTAGTGCGCGAGCAAAATTTAAGCTACA
ACAAGGCAAGGCTTGACCGACAATTGCATGAAGAATCTGCTTAGGGTTAGGCGTTTTGCGCTGCTTCGCG
ATGTACGGGCCAGATATACGCGTTGACATTGATTATTGACTAGTTATTAATAGTAATCAATTACGGGGTC
ATTAGTTCATAGCCCATATATGGAGTTCCGCGTTACATAACTTACGGTAAATGGCCCGCCTGGCTGACCG
CCCAACGACCCCCGCCCATTGACGTCAATAATGACGTATGTTCCCATAGTAACGCCAATAGGGACTTTCC
ATTGACGTCAATGGGTGGAGTATTTACGGTAAACTGCCCACTTGGCAGTACATCAAGTGTATCATATGCC
AAGTACGCCCCCTATTGACGTCAATGACGGTAAATGGCCCGCCTGGCATTATGCCCAGTACATGACCTTA
TGGGACTTTCCTACTTGGCAGTACATCTACGTATTAGTCATCGCTATTACCATGGTGATGCGGTTTTGGC
AGTACATCAATGGGCGTGGATAGCGGTTTGACTCACGGGGATTTCCAAGTCTCCACCCCATTGACGTCAA
TGGGAGTTTGTTTTGGCACCAAAATCAACGGGACTTTCCAAAATGTCGTAACAACTCCGCCCCATTGACG
CAAATGGGCGGTAGGCGTGTACGGTGGGAGGTCTATATAAGCAGAGCTCTCCCTATCAGTGATAGAGATC
TCCCTATCAGTGATAGAGATCGTCGACGAGCTCGTTTAGTGAACCGTCAGATCGCCTGGAGACGCCATCC
ACGCTGTTTTGACCTCCATAGAAGACACCGGGACCGATCCAGCCTCCGGACTCTAGCGTTTAAACTTAAG
CTTGGTACCGAGCTCGGATCCACTAGTCCAGTGTGGTGGAATTCTGCAGATATCCAGCACAGTGGCGGCC
GCC
[2661 nt withheld, positions 1054-3714]
GGCGGCCGCGACTACAAAGACCATGACGGTGATTATAAAGATCATGACATCGACTACAAGGATGACGATG
ACAAGTGACTCGAGTCTAGAGGGCCCGTTTAAACCCGCTGATCAGCCTCGACTGTGCCTTCTAGTTGCCA
GCCATCTGTTGTTTGCCCCTCCCCCGTGCCTTCCTTGACCCTGGAAGGTGCCACTCCCACTGTCCTTTCC
TAATAAAATGAGGAAATTGCATCGCATTGTCTGAGTAGGTGTCATTCTATTCTGGGGGGTGGGGTGGGGC
AGGACAGCAAGGGGGAGGATTGGGAAGACAATAGCAGGCATGCTGGGGATGCGGTGGGCTCTATGGCTTC
TGAGGCGGAAAGAACCAGCTGGGGCTCTAGGGGGTATCCCC
[124 nt withheld, positions 4106-4229]
C
[91 nt withheld, positions 4231-4321]
A
[49 nt withheld, positions 4323-4371]
CCTTTGACGTTGGAGTCCACGTTCTTT
[37 nt withheld, positions 4399-4435]
ACCCTATCTCGGTCTATTCTTTTGATTTATAAGGGATTTTGCCGATTTCGGCCTATTGGTTAAAAAATGA
GCTGATTTAACAAAAATTTAACGCGAATTAATTCTGTGGAATGTGTGTCAGTTAGGGTGTGGAAAGTCCC
CAGGCTCCCCAGCAGGCAGAAGTATGCAAAGCATGCATCTCAATTAGTCAGCAACCAGGTGTGGAAAGTC
CCCAGGCTCCCCAGCAGGCAGAAGTATGCAAAGCATGCATCTCAATTAGTCAGCAACCATAGTCCCGCCC
CTAACTCCGCCCATCCCGCCCCTAACTCCGCCCAGTTCCGCCCATTCTCCGCCCCATGGCTGACTAATTT
TTTTTATTTATGCAGAGGCCGAGGCCGCCTCTGCCTCTGAGCTATTCCAGAAGTAGTGAGGAGGCTTTTT
TGGAGGCCTAGGCTTTTGCAAAAAGCTCCCGGGAGCTTGTATATCCATTTTCGGATCTGATCAGCACGTG
TTGACAATTAATCATCGGCATAGTATATCGGCATAGTATAATACGACAAGGTGAGGAACTAAACCATGGC
CAAGTTGACCAGTGCCGTTCCGGTGCTCACCGCGCGCGACGTCGCCGGAGCGGTCGAGTTCTGGACCGAC
CGGCTCGGGTTCTCCCGGGACTTCGTGGAGGACGACTTCGCCGGTGTGGTCCGGGACGACGTGACCCTGT
TCATCAGCGCGGTCCAGGACCAGGTGGTGCCGGACAACACCCTGGCCTGGGTGTGGGTGCGCGGCCTGGA
CGAGCTGTACGCCGAGTGGTCGGAGGTCGTGTCCACGAACTTCCGGGACGCCTCCGGGCCGGCCATGACC
GAGATCGGCGAGCAGCCGTGGGGGCGGGAGTTCGCCCTGCGCGACCCGGCCGGCAACTGCGTGCACTTCG
TGGCCGAGGAGCAGGACTGACACGTGCTACGAGATTTCGATTCCACCGCCGCCTTCTATGAAAGGTTGGG
CTTCGGAATCGTTTTCCGGGACGCCGGCTGGATGATCCTCCAGCGCGGGGATCTCATGCTGGAGTTCTTC
GCCCACCCCAACTTGTTTATTGCAGCTTATAATGGTTACAAATAAAGCAATAGCATCACAAATTTCACAA
ATAAAGCATTTTTTTCACTGCATTCTAGTTGTGGTTTGTCCAAACTCATCAATGTATCTTATCATGTCTG
TATACCGTCGACCTCTAGCTAGAGCTTGGCGTAATCATGGTCATAGCTGTTTCCTGTGTGAAATTGTTAT
CCGCTCACAATTCCACACAACATACGAGCCGGAAGCATAAAGTGTAAAGCCTGGGGTGCCTAATGAGTGA
GCTAACTCACATTAATTGCGTTGCGCTCACTGCCCGCTTTCCAGTCGGGAAACCTGTCGTGCCAGCTGCA
TTAATGAATCGGCCAACGCGCGGGGAGAGGCGGTTTGCGTATTGGGCGCTCTTCCGCTTCCTCGCTCACT
GACTCGCTGCGCTCGGTCGTTCGGCTGCGGCGAGCGGTATCAGCTCACTCAAAGGCGGTAATACGGTTAT
CCACAGAATCAGGGGATAACGCAGGAAAGAACATGTGAGCAAAAGGCCAGCAAAAGGCCAGGAACCGTAA
AAAGGCCGCGTTGCTGGCGTTTTTCCATAGGCTCCGCCCCCCTGACGAGCATCACAAAAATCGACGCTCA
AGTCAGAGGTGGCGAAACCCGACAGGACTATAAAGATACCAGGCGTTTCCCCCTGGAAGCTCCCTCGTGC
GCTCTCCTGTTCCGACCCTGCCGCTTACCGGATACCTGTCCGCCTTTCTCCCTTCGGGAAGCGTGGCGCT
TTCTCATAGCTCACGCTGTAGGTATCTCAGTTCGGTGTAGGTCGTTCGCTCCAAGCTGGGCTGTGTGCAC
GAACCCCCCGTTCAGCCCGACCGCTGCGCCTTATCCGGTAACTATCGTCTTGAGTCCAACCCGGTAAGAC
ACGACTTATCGCCACTGGCAGCAGCCACTGGTAACAGGATTAGCAGAGCGAGGTATGTAGGCGGTGCTAC
AGAGTTCTTGAAGTGGTGGCCTAACTACGGCTACACTAGAAGAACAGTATTTGGTATCTGCGCTCTGCTG
AAGCCAGTTACCTTCGGAAAAAGAGTTGGTAGCTCTTGATCCGGCAAACAAACCACCGCTGGTAGCGGTG
GTTTTTTTGTTTGCAAGCAGCAGATTACGCGCAGAAAAAAAGGATCTCAAGAAGATCCTTTGATCTTTTC
TACGGGGTCTGACGCTCAGTGGAACGAAAACTCACGTTAAGGGATTTTGGTCATGAGATTATCAAAAAGG
ATCTTCACCTAGATCCTTTTAAATTAAAAATGAAGTTTTAAATCAATCTAAAGTATATATGAGTAAACTT
GGTCTGACAGTTACCAATGCTTAATCAGTGAGGCACCTATCTCAGCGATCTGTCTATTTCGTTCATCCAT
AGTTGCCTGACTCCCCGTCGTGTAGATAACTACGATACGGGAGGGCTTACCATCTGGCCCCAGTGCTGCA
ATGATACCGCGAGACCCACGCTCACCGGCTCCAGATTTATCAGCAATAAACCAGCCAGCCGGAAGGGCCG
AGCGCAGAAGTGGTCCTGCAACTTTATCCGCCTCCATCCAGTCTATTAATTGTTGCCGGGAAGCTAGAGT
AAGTAGTTCGCCAGTTAATAGTTTGCGCAACGTTGTTGCCATTGCTACAGGCATCGTGGTGTCACGCTCG
TCGTTTGGTATGGCTTCATTCAGCTCCGGTTCCCAACGATCAAGGCGAGTTACATGATCCCCCATGTTGT
GCAAAAAAGCGGTTAGCTCCTTCGGTCCTCCGATCGTTGTCAGAAGTAAGTTGGCCGCAGTGTTATCACT
CATGGTTATGGCAGCACTGCATAATTCTCTTACTGTCATGCCATCCGTAAGATGCTTTTCTGTGACTGGT
GAGTACTCAACCAAGTCATTCTGAGAATAGTGTATGCGGCGACCGAGTTGCTCTTGCCCGGCGTCAATAC
GGGATAATACCGCGCCACATAGCAGAACTTTAAAAGTGCTCATCATTGGAAAACGTTCTTCGGGGCGAAA
ACTCTCAAGGATCTTACCGCTGTTGAGATCCAGTTCGATGTAACCCACTCGTGCACCCAACTGATCTTCA
GCATCTTTTACTTTCACCAGCGTTTCTGGGTGAGCAAAAACAGGAAGGCAAAATGCCGCAAAAAAGGGAA
TAAGGGCGACACGGAAATGTTGAATACTCATACTCTTCCTTTTTCAATATTATTGAAGCATTTATCAGGG
TTATTGTCTCATGAGCGGATACATATTTGAATGTATTTAGAAAAATAAACAAATAGGGGTTCCGCGCACA
TTTCCCCGAAAAGTGCCACCTGACGTC
Features (pLannotate 1.2.2; 23 found; start..end, strand, type, name):
     28..80      -  misc_feature   bom (fragment): basis of mobility region from pBR322
    235..614     +  enhancer       CMV enhancer: human cytomegalovirus immediate early enhancer
    615..818     +  promoter       CMV promoter: human cytomegalovirus (CMV) immediate early promoter
    820..839     +  promoter       PLtetO-1 promoter (fragment): modified phage lambda PL promoter with tet operator sites (Lutz and Bujard, 1997)
    841..860     +  promoter       PLtetO-1 promoter (fragment): modified phage lambda PL promoter with tet operator sites (Lutz and Bujard, 1997)
    868..901     +  promoter       TRE3GV promoter (fragment): 3rd-generation Tet-responsive promoter that can be activated by binding of Tet-On® 3G, optimized for retroviral and lentiviral vectors
   1054..3714    +  CDS            PIK3C3 (sequence withheld): PK3C3_HUMAN - Also known as VPS34 From Homo sapiens (Human).
   3724..3789    +  CDS            3xFLAG: three tandem FLAG® epitope tags, followed by an enterokinase cleavage site
   3836..4060    +  polyA_signal   bGH poly(A) signal: bovine growth hormone polyadenylation signal
   4064..4085    +  promoter       SV40 promoter (fragment): SV40 enhancer and early promoter
   4106..4534    +  rep_origin     f1 ori (sequence partly withheld): f1 bacteriophage origin of replication; arrow indicates direction of (+) strand synthesis
   4548..4877    +  promoter       SV40 promoter: SV40 enhancer and early promoter
   4925..4972    +  promoter       EM7 promoter: synthetic bacterial promoter&nbsp
   4991..5365    +  CDS            BleoR: antibiotic-binding protein; Sh ble from Streptoalloteichus hindustanus; confers resistance to bleomycin, phleomycin, and Zeocin™
   5375..5500    +  CDS            ble (fragment): BLE_KLEPN - Experimental evidence at protein level: Swiss-Prot protein existence level 1. Binding protein with a strong affinity to the bleomycin family of antibiotics. Binds to CL990; an antimitotic-antibiotic compound. From Klebsiella pneumoniae.
   5495..5616    +  polyA_signal   SV40 poly(A) signal: SV40 polyadenylation signal
   5689..5705    -  protein_bind   lac operator: The lac repressor binds to the lac operator to inhibit transcription in E. coli. This inhibition can be relieved by adding lactose or isopropyl-β-D-thiogalactopyranoside (IPTG). lac repressor encoded by lacI
   5713..5743    -  promoter       lac promoter: promoter for the E. coli lac operon
   5758..5779    -  protein_bind   CAP binding site: CAP binding activates transcription in the presence of cAMP. E. coli catabolite activator protein
   5792..5884    -  CDS            lacI (fragment): lac repressor; lacI; The lac repressor binds to the lac operator to inhibit transcription in E. coli. This inhibition can be relieved by adding lactose or isopropyl-β-D-thiogalactopyranoside (IPTG).
   6067..6655    -  rep_origin     ori: high-copy-number ColE1/pMB1/pBR322/pUC origin of replication
   6826..7686    -  CDS            AmpR: β-lactamase; bla; confers resistance to ampicillin, carbenicillin, and related antibiotics
   7687..7791    -  promoter       AmpR promoter: bla
