[The description below was written by a language model from this plasmid's Addgene catalogue record and pLannotate feature annotations shown in this document.]
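Description:
pcDNA4-Vps34-Flag is a mammalian expression plasmid built on a pcDNA4/TO backbone modified to supply a 3xFLAG tag. It carries the human PIK3C3 coding sequence, which encodes Vps34, the catalytic subunit of the class III phosphatidylinositol 3-kinase. The sequenced plasmid is about 7.8 kb. It is propagated in E. coli through a high-copy ColE1/pUC-type origin with ampicillin selection (AmpR under its own bla promoter), and it also contains an f1 phage origin. Remnants of lac regulatory sequence and a bom fragment are backbone leftovers with no evident role in the construct's use.

The Vps34 open reading frame was inserted at a NotI site retained on both sides. It sits downstream of the CMV immediate-early enhancer and promoter and runs directly into the backbone-encoded C-terminal 3xFLAG epitope, followed by the bGH polyadenylation signal. Two short tet operator-like matches lie just after the CMV promoter; the annotation software labels them as PLtetO-1 and TRE fragments. They correspond to the tandem TetO2 sites typical of the pcDNA4/TO design. Expression is therefore constitutive in ordinary cells, but it can be repressed and then induced with tetracycline in lines that express the Tet repressor. A separate cassette places the Sh ble gene under both the SV40 early promoter and the bacterial EM7 promoter, with an SV40 poly(A) signal. This confers Zeocin resistance for selecting stable mammalian transfectants.

The associated publication concerns autophagy-specific partners of Beclin 1 and the class III PI3K. This suggests the plasmid is used to express FLAG-tagged Vps34 for detection, immunoprecipitation and interaction studies of that complex.
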