Addgene plasmid #24398: pcDNA4-Vps34-Flag
Depositing lab: Qing Zhong. Depositing organization: University of California, Berkeley. Publication: Identification of Barkor as a mammalian autophagy-specific factor for Beclin 1 and class III phosphatidylinositol 3-kinase. Sun Q, Fan W, Chen K, Ding X, Chen S, Zhong Q. Proc Natl Acad Sci U S A. 2008 Dec 9. 105(49):19211-6. 10.1073/pnas.0810452105 PubMed 19050071.
Backbone
  Vector backbone: pCDNA4/TO-3*flag
  Backbone size w/o insert (bp): 5100
  Vector type: Mammalian Expression
Growth in bacteria
  Bacterial resistance: Ampicillin, 100 μg/mL
  Growth temperature: 37°C
  Growth strain: DH5alpha
  Copy number: High Copy
Gene/Insert
  Gene/Insert name: Vps34
  Species: H. sapiens (human)
  Entrez Gene: PIK3C3 (a.k.a. VPS34, Vps34, hVps34)
  Tag / fusion protein: 3xFLAG (C terminal on backbone)
  Cloning method: Restriction Enzyme; 5′ cloning site NotI (not destroyed); 3′ cloning site NotI (not destroyed)
  Sequencing primers: 5′ CMV-F; 3′ BGH-rev
Terms and licenses: Academic/Nonprofit Terms; Industry Terms: Not Available to Industry
How to cite: pcDNA4-Vps34-Flag was a gift from Qing Zhong (Addgene plasmid # 24398 ; http://n2t.net/addgene:24398 ; RRID:Addgene_24398)
