>Addgene plasmid #24398 | pcDNA4-Vps34-Flag | addgene partial sequence | sequence record 30161 | 24398 with BGH-rev
TCTAGACTCGAGTCACTTGTCATCGTCATCCTTGTAGTCGATGTCATGATCTTTATAATCACCGTCATGG
TCTTTGTAGTCGCGGCCGCC
[731 nt withheld, positions 91-821]
