>Addgene plasmid #24398 | pcDNA4-Vps34-Flag | addgene partial sequence | sequence record 109805 | CMV-F 5'-CGCAAATGGGCGGTAGGCGTG-3'
CTATATAAGCAGAGCTCTCCCTATCAGTGATAGAGATCTCCCTATCAGTGATAGAGATCGTCGACGAGCT
CGTTTAGTGAACCGTCAGATCGCCTGGAGACGCCATCCACGCTGTTTTGACCTCCATAGAAGACACCGGG
ACCGATCCAGCCTCCGGACTCTAGCGTTTAAACTTAAGCTTGGTACCGAGCTCGGATCCACTAGTCCAGT
GTGGTGGAATTCTGCAGATATCCAGCACAGTGGCGGCCGCC
[682 nt withheld, positions 252-933]
